>Addgene plasmid #204740 | p186-RV-CAG-dio-mScarlet-T2A-mVenus | addgene full sequence | sequence record 405335 | Addgene NGS Result
GATCCGGCCATTAGCCATATTATTCATTGGTTATATAGCATAAATCAATATTGGCTATTGGCCATTGCAT
ACGTTGTATCCATATCATAATATGTACATTTATATTGGCTCATGTCCAACATTACCGCCATGTTGACATT
GATTATTGACTAGTTATTAATAGTAATCAATTACGGGGTCATTAGTTCATAGCCCATATATGGAGTTCCG
CGTTACATAACTTACGGTAAATGGCCCGCCTGGCTGACCGCCCAACGACCCCCGCCCATTGACGTCAATA
ATGACGTATGTTCCCATAGTAACGCCAATAGGGACTTTCCATTGACGTCAATGGGTGGAGTATTTACGGT
AAACTGCCCACTTGGCAGTACATCAAGTGTATCATATGCCAAGTACGCCCCCTATTGACGTCAATGACGG
TAAATGGCCCGCCTGGCATTATGCCCAGTACATGACCTTATGGGACTTTCCTACTTGGCAGTACATCTAC
GTATTAGTCATCGCTATTACCATGGTGATGCGGTTTTGGCAGTACATCAATGGGCGTGGATAGCGGTTTG
ACTCACGGGGATTTCCAAGTCTCCACCCCATTGACGTCAATGGGAGTTTGTTTTGGCACCAAAATCAACG
GGACTTTCCAAAATGTCGTAACAACTCCGCCCCATTGACGCAAATGGGCGGTAGGCGTGTACGGTGGGAG
GTCTATATAAGCAGAGCTCAATAAAAGAGCCCACAACCCCTCACTCGGGGCGCCAGTCCTCCGATTGACT
GAGTCGCCCGGGTACCCGTATTCCCAATAAAGCCTCTTGCTGTTTGCATCCGAATCGTGGTCTCGCTGTT
CCTTGGGAGGGTCTCCTCTGAGTGATTGACTACCCACGACGGGGGTCTTTCATTTGGGGGCTCGTCCGGG
ATTTGGAGACCCCTGCCCAGGGACCACCGACCCACCACCGGGAGGTAAGCTGGCCAGCAACTTATCTGTG
TCTGTCCGATTGTCTAGTGTCTATGTTTGATGTTATGCGCCTGCGTCTGTACTAGTTAGCTAACTAGCTC
TGTATCTGGCGGACCCGTGGTGGAACTGACGAGTTCTGAACACCCGGCCGCAACCCTGGGAGACGTCCCA
GGGACTTTGGGGGCCGTTTTTGTGGCCCGACCTGAGGAAGGGAGTCGATGTGGAATCCGACCCCGTCAGG
ATATGTGGTTCTGGTAGGAGACGAGAACCTAAAACAGTTCCCGCCTCCGTCTGAATTTTTGCTTTCGGTT
TGGAACCGAAGCCGCGCGTCTTGTCTGCTGCAGCGCTGCAGCATCGTTCTGTGTTGTCTCTGTCTGACTG
TGTTTCTGTATTTGTCTGAAAATTAGGGCCAGACTGTTACCACTCCCTTAAGTTTGACCTTAGGTCACTG
GAAAGATGTCGAGCGGATCGCTCACAACCAGTCGGTAGATGTCAAGAAGAGACGTTGGGTTACCTTCTGC
TCTGCAGAATGGCCAACCTTTAACGTCGGATGGCCGCGAGACGGCACCTTTAACCGAGACCTCATCACCC
AGGTTAAGATCAAGGTCTTTTCACCTGGCCCGCATGGACACCCAGACCAGGTCCCCTACATCGTGACCTG
GGAAGCCTTGGCTTTTGACCCCCCTCCCTGGGTCAAGCCCTTTGTACACCCTAAGCCTCCGCCTCCTCTT
CCTCCATCCGCCCCGTCTCTCCCCCTTGAACCTCCTCGTTCGACCCCGCCTCGATCCTCCCTTTATCCAG
CCCTCACTCCTTCTCTAGGCGCCGGAATTCGATGTCGACATTGATTATTGACTAGTTATTAATAGTAATC
AATTACGGGGTCATTAGTTCATAGCCCATATATGGAGTTCCGCGTTACATAACTTACGGTAAATGGCCCG
CCTGGCTGACCGCCCAACGACCCCCGCCCATTGACGTCAATAATGACGTATGTTCCCATAGTAACGCCAA
TAGGGACTTTCCATTGACGTCAATGGGTGGAGTATTTACGGTAAACTGCCCACTTGGCAGTACATCAAGT
GTATCATATGCCAAGTACGCCCCCTATTGACGTCAATGACGGTAAATGGCCCGCCTGGCATTATGCCCAG
TACATGACCTTATGGGACTTTCCTACTTGGCAGTACATCTACGTATTAGTCATCGCTATTACCATGGTCG
AGGTGAGCCCCACGTTCTGCTTCACTCTCCCCATCTCCCCCCCCTCCCCACCCCCAATTTTGTATTTATT
TATTTTTTAATTATTTTGTGCAGCGATGGGGGCGGGGGGGGGGGGGGGGGCGCGCCAGGCGGGGCGGGGC
GGGGCGAGGGGCGGGGCGGGGCGAGGCGGAGAGGTGCGGCGGCAGCCAATCAGAGCGGCGCGCTCCGAAA
GTTTCCTTTTATGGCGAGGCGGCGGCGGCGGCGGCCCTATAAAAAGCGAAGCGCGCGGCGGGCGGGAGTC
GCTGCGCGCTGCCTTCGCCCCGTGCCCCGCTCCGCCGCCGCCTCGCGCCGCCCGCCCCGGCTCTGACTGA
CCGCGTTACTCCCACAGGTGAGCGGGCGGGACGGCCCTTCTCCTCCGGGCTGTAATTAGCGCTTGGTTTA
ATGACGGCTTGTTTCTTTTCTGTGGCTGCGTGAAAGCCTTGAGGGGCTCCGGGAGGGCCCTTTGTGCGGG
GGGAGCGGCTCGGGGGGTGCGTGCGTGTGTGTGTGCGTGGGGAGCGCCGCGTGCGGCTCCGCGCTGCCCG
GCGGCTGTGAGCGCTGCGGGCGCGGCGCGGGGCTTTGTGCGCTCCGCAGTGTGCGCGAGGGGAGCGCGGC
CGGGGGCGGTGCCCCGCGGTGCGGGGGGGGCTGCGAGGGGAACAAAGGCTGCGTGCGGGGTGTGTGCGTG
GGGGGGTGAGCAGGGGGTGTGGGCGCGTCGGTCGGGCTGCAACCCCCCCTGCACCCCCCTCCCCGAGTTG
CTGAGCACGGCCCGGCTTCGGGTGCGGGGCTCCGTACGGGGCGTGGCGCGGGGCTCGCCGTGCCGGGCGG
GGGGTGGCGGCAGGTGGGGGTGCCGGGCGGGGCGGGGCCGCCTCGGGCCGGGGAGGGCTCGGGGGAGGGG
CGCGGCGGCCCCCGGAGCGCCGGCGGCTGTCGAGGCGCGGCGAGCCGCAGCCATTGCCTTTTATGGTAAT
CGTGCGAGAGGGCGCAGGGACTTCCTTTGTCCCAAATCTGTGCGGAGCCGAAATCTGGGAGGCGCCGCCG
CACCCCCTCTAGCGGGCGCGGGGCGAAGCGGTGCGGCGCCGGCAGGAAGGAAATGGGCGGGGAGGGCCTT
CGTGCGTCGCCGCGCCGCCGTCCCCTTCTCCCTCTCCAGCCTCGGGGCTGTCCGCGGGGGGACGGCTGCC
TTCGGGGGGGACGGGGCAGGGCGGGGTTCGGCTTCTGGCGTGTGACCGGCGGCTCTAGAGCCTCTGCTAA
CCATGTTCATGCCTTCTTCTTTTTCCTACAGCTCCTGGGCAACGTGCTGGTTATTGTGCTGTCTCATCAT
TTTGGCAAAGAATTCGCTAGCGGATCCGGAATAACTTCGTATAGGATACTTTATACGAAGTTATGCAGAA
TGGTAGCTGGATTGTAGCTGCTATTAGCAATATGAAACCTCTTAATAACTTCGTATAGCATACATTATAC
GAAGTTATTTAATTAATTACTTGTACAGCTCGTCCATGCCGAGAGTGATCCCGGCGGCGGTCACGAACTC
CAGCAGGACCATGTGATCGCGCTTCTCGTTGGGGTCTTTGCTCAGGGCGGACTGGTAGCTCAGGTAGTGG
TTGTCGGGCAGCAGCACGGGGCCGTCGCCGATGGGGGTGTTCTGCTGGTAGTGGTCGGCGAGCTGCACGC
CGCCGTCCTCGATGTTGTGGCGGATCTTGAAGTTGGCCTTGATGCCGTTCTTCTGCTTGTCGGCGGTGAT
ATAGACGTTGTGGCTGTTGTAGTTGTACTCCAGCTTGTGCCCCAGGATGTTGCCGTCCTCCTTGAAGTCG
ATGCCCTTCAGCTCGATGCGGTTCACCAGGGTGTCGCCCTCGAACTTCACCTCGGCGCGGGTCTTGTAGT
TGCCGTCGTCCTTGAAGAAGATGGTGCGCTCCTGGACGTAGCCTTCGGGCATGGCGGACTTGAAGAAGTC
GTGCTGCTTCATGTGGTCGGGGTAGCGGGCGAAGCACTGCAGGCCGTAGCCCAGGGTGGTCACGAGGGTG
GGCCAGGGCACGGGCAGCTTGCCGGTGGTGCAGATCAGCTTCAGGGTCAGCTTGCCGTAGGTGGCATCGC
CCTCGCCCTCGCCGGACACGCTGAACTTGTGGCCGTTTACGTCGCCGTCCAGCTCGACCAGGATGGGCAC
CACCCCGGTGAACAGCTCCTCGCCCTTGCTCACGTCCAACTTGACCCTCTTGGCAGCAGGCATCTCGAGA
GGGCCGGGATTCTCTTCCACGTCTCCGCATGTCAGAAGACTTCCTCTGCCCTCCTTGTACAGCTCGTCCA
TGCCGCCGGTGGAGTGGCGGCCCTCGGAGCGTTCGTACTGTTCCACCACGGTGTAGTCCTCGTTGTGGGA
GGTGATGTCCAACTTGCGGTCGACGTTGTAGGCGCCGGGCATCTGCACGGGCTTCTTGGCCTTGTAGGTG
GTCTTGAAGTCCGCCAGGTAGCGGCCGCCGTCCTTCAGGCGCAGGGCCATCTTAATGTCGCCCTTCAGCA
CGCCGTCCTCGGGGTACAACCGCTCGGTGGACGCTTCCCAGCCCATTGTCTTCTTCTGCATTACGGGGCC
GTCAGGAGGGAAGTTGGTGCCGCGGAGCTTCACCTTGTAGATCAGGGTGCCGTCCTCCAGGGAGGTGTCC
TGGGTCACGGTCACGGCGCCGCCGTCCTCGAAGTTCATCACGCGCTCCCACTTGAAGCCCTCGGGGAAGG
ACTGCTTATAGTAGTCGGGGATGTCGGCGGGGTGCTTGATGAAGGCCCTGGAGCCGTACATGAACTGAGG
GGACAGGATGTCCCAGGAGAAGGGCAGGGGGCCACCCTTGGTCACCTTCAGCTTGGCGGTCTGGGTGCCC
TCGTAGGGGCGGCCCTCGCCCTCGCCCTCGATCTCGAACTCGTGGCCGTTCATGGAGCCCTCCATGTGCA
CCTTGAACCGCATGAACTCCTTGATCACTGCCTCGCCCTTGCTCACCATGATCTTTTGGTCCTCATCATT
CTTTTCAACCTGTTTGGTTCTTCTCATACAGCACAGCATGGTGGCGCGCCGCGATAACTTCGTATAAAGT
ATCCTATACGAAGTTATTTGCCTTAACCCAGAAATTATCACTGTTATTCTTTAGAATGGTGCAAAGAATA
ACTTCGTATAATGTATGCTATACGAAGTTATGTTTAAACCAATCAACCTCTGGATTACAAAATTTGTGAA
AGATTGACTGGTATTCTTAACTATGTTGCTCCTTTTACGCTATGTGGATACGCTGCTTTAATGCCTTTGT
ATCATGCTATTGCTTCCCGTATGGCTTTCATTTTCTCCTCCTTGTATAAATCCTGGTTGCTGTCTCTTTA
TGAGGAGTTGTGGCCCGTTGTCAGGCAACGTGGCGTGGTGTGCACTGTGTTTGCTGACGCAACCCCCACT
GGTTGGGGCATTGCCACCACCTGTCAGCTCCTTTCCGGGACTTTCGCTTTCCCCCTCCCTATTGCCACGG
CGGAACTCATCGCCGCCTGCCTTGCCCGCTGCTGGACAGGGGCTCGGCTGTTGGGCACTGACAATTCCGT
GGTGTTGTCGGGGAAGCTGACGTCCTTTCCATGGCTGCTCGCCTGTGTTGCCACCTGGATTCTGCGCGGG
ACGTCCTTCTGCTACGTCCCTTCGGCCCTCAATCCAGCGGACCTTCCTTCCCGCGGCCTGCTGCCGGCTC
TGCGGCCTCTTCCGCGTCTTCGCCTTCGCCCTCAGACGAGTCGGATCTCCCTTTGGGCCGCCTCCCCGCC
TGGAATTCGAGCTCGACGATAAAATAAAAGATTTTATTTAGTCTCCAGAAAAAGGGGGGAATGAAAGACC
CCACCTGTAGGTTTGGCAAGCTAGCTTAAGTAACGCCATTTTGCAAGGCATGGAAAAATACATAACTGAG
AATAGAGAAGTTCAGATCAAGGTCAGGAACAGATGGAACAGCTGAATATGGGCCAAACAGGATATCTGTG
GTAAGCAGTTCCTGCCCCGGCTCAGGGCCAAGAACAGATGGAACAGCTGAATATGGGCCAAACAGGATAT
CTGTGGTAAGCAGTTCCTGCCCCGGCTCAGGGCCAAGAACAGATGGTCCCCAGATGCGGTCCAGCCCTCA
GCAGTTTCTAGAGAACCATCAGATGTTTCCAGGGTGCCCCAAGGACCTGAAATGACCCTGTGCCTTATTT
GAACTAACCAATCAGTTCGCTTCTCGCTTCTGTTCGCGCGCTTCTGCTCCCCGAGCTCAATAAAAGAGCC
CACAACCCCTCACTCGGGGCGCCAGTCCTCCGATTGACTGAGTCGCCCGGGTACCCGTGTATCCAATAAA
CCCTCTTGCAGTTGCATCCGACTTGTGGTCTCGCTGTTCCTTGGGAGGGTCTCCTCTGAGTGATTGACTA
CCCGTCAGCGGGGGTCTTTCACATGCAGCATGTATCAAAATTAATTTGGTTTTTTTTCTTAAGTATTTAC
ATTAAATGGCCATAGTTGCATTAATGAATCGGCCAACGCGCGGGGAGAGGCGGTTTGCGTATTGGGCGCT
CTTCCGCTTCCTCGCTCACTGACTCGCTGCGCTCGGTCGTTCGGCTGCGGCGAGCGGTATCAGCTCACTC
AAAGGCGGTAATACGGTTATCCACAGAATCAGGGGATAACGCAGGAAAGAACATGTGAGCAAAAGGCCAG
CAAAAGGCCAGGAACCGTAAAAAGGCCGCGTTGCTGGCGTTTTTCCATAGGCTCCGCCCCCCTGACGAGC
ATCACAAAAATCGACGCTCAAGTCAGAGGTGGCGAAACCCGACAGGACTATAAAGATACCAGGCGTTTCC
CCCTGGAAGCTCCCTCGTGCGCTCTCCTGTTCCGACCCTGCCGCTTACCGGATACCTGTCCGCCTTTCTC
CCTTCGGGAAGCGTGGCGCTTTCTCATAGCTCACGCTGTAGGTATCTCAGTTCGGTGTAGGTCGTTCGCT
CCAAGCTGGGCTGTGTGCACGAACCCCCCGTTCAGCCCGACCGCTGCGCCTTATCCGGTAACTATCGTCT
TGAGTCCAACCCGGTAAGACACGACTTATCGCCACTGGCAGCAGCCACTGGTAACAGGATTAGCAGAGCG
AGGTATGTAGGCGGTGCTACAGAGTTCTTGAAGTGGTGGCCTAACTACGGCTACACTAGAAGAACAGTAT
TTGGTATCTGCGCTCTGCTGAAGCCAGTTACCTTCGGAAAAAGAGTTGGTAGCTCTTGATCCGGCAAACA
AACCACCGCTGGTAGCGGTGGTTTTTTTGTTTGCAAGCAGCAGATTACGCGCAGAAAAAAAGGATCTCAA
GAAGATCCTTTGATCTTTTCTACGGGGTCTGACGCTCAGTGGAACGAAAACTCACGTTAAGGGATTTTGG
TCATGAGATTATCAAAAAGGATCTTCACCTAGATCCTTTTGCGGCCGCAAATCAATCTAAAGTATATATG
AGTAAACTTGGTCTGACAGTTACCAATGCTTAATCAGTGAGGCACCTATCTCAGCGATCTGTCTATTTCG
TTCATCCATAGTTGCCTGACTCCCCGTCGTGTAGATAACTACGATACGGGAGGGCTTACCATCTGGCCCC
AGTGCTGCAATGATACCGCGAGACCCACGCTCACCGGCTCCAGATTTATCAGCAATAAACCAGCCAGCCG
GAAGGGCCGAGCGCAGAAGTGGTCCTGCAACTTTATCCGCCTCCATCCAGTCTATTAATTGTTGCCGGGA
AGCTAGAGTAAGTAGTTCGCCAGTTAATAGTTTGCGCAACGTTGTTGCCATTGCTACAGGCATCGTGGTG
TCACGCTCGTCGTTTGGTATGGCTTCATTCAGCTCCGGTTCCCAACGATCAAGGCGAGTTACATGATCCC
CCATGTTGTGCAAAAAAGCGGTTAGCTCCTTCGGTCCTCCGATCGTTGTCAGAAGTAAGTTGGCCGCAGT
GTTATCACTCATGGTTATGGCAGCACTGCATAATTCTCTTACTGTCATGCCATCCGTAAGATGCTTTTCT
GTGACTGGTGAGTACTCAACCAAGTCATTCTGAGAATAGTGTATGCGGCGACCGAGTTGCTCTTGCCCGG
CGTCAATACGGGATAATACCGCGCCACATAGCAGAACTTTAAAAGTGCTCATCATTGGAAAACGTTCTTC
GGGGCGAAAACTCTCAAGGATCTTACCGCTGTTGAGATCCAGTTCGATGTAACCCACTCGTGCACCCAAC
TGATCTTCAGCATCTTTTACTTTCACCAGCGTTTCTGGGTGAGCAAAAACAGGAAGGCAAAATGCCGCAA
AAAAGGGAATAAGGGCGACACGGAAATGTTGAATACTCATACTCTTCCTTTTTCAAT
Features (pLannotate 1.2.2; 26 found; start..end, strand, type, name):
    135..514     +  enhancer       CMV enhancer: human cytomegalovirus immediate early enhancer
    515..718     +  promoter       CMV promoter: human cytomegalovirus (CMV) immediate early promoter
    719..894     +  LTR            5' LTR (truncated): truncated long terminal repeat from Moloney murine sarcoma virus
   1016..1290    +  misc_feature   MESV Ψ (fragment): packaging signal of murine embryonic stem cell virus
   1357..1773    +  CDS            gag (truncated): truncated Moloney murine leukemia virus (MMLV) gag gene lacking the start codon
   1787..2166    +  enhancer       CMV enhancer: human cytomegalovirus immediate early enhancer
   2168..2444    +  promoter       chicken β-actin promoter: No description available
   2445..3461    +  intron         chimeric intron: chimera between introns from chicken β-actin and rabbit β-globin
   3459..3515    +  CDS            HBB (fragment): HBB_LEPEU - Experimental evidence at protein level: Swiss-Prot protein existence level 1. Involved in oxygen transport from the lung to the various peripheral tissues. From Lepus europaeus (European hare).
   3531..3564    +  protein_bind   lox2272: Cre-mediated recombination occurs in the 8-bp core sequence (GGATACTT). lox2272 sites are compatible with each other, but incompatible with loxP or loxN sites (Lee and Saito, 1988). Cre recombinase
   3565..3614    -  intron         β-globin intron (fragment): internally truncated intron from human β-globin
   3615..3648    +  protein_bind   loxP: Cre-mediated recombination occurs in the 8-bp core sequence (GCATACAT). Cre recombinase
   3657..4373    -  CDS            Venus: yellow fluorescent protein (YFP) with fast and efficient maturation (Nagai et al., 2002) mammalian codon-optimized
   4374..4400    -  CDS            c-myc NLS: nuclear localization signal of human c-Myc proto-oncogene (Dang and Lee, 1988)
   4464..5159    -  CDS            mScarlet-I: mScarlet-I is a basic (constitutively fluorescent) red fluorescent protein published in 2016, derived from synthetic construct. It is reported to be a rapidly-maturing monomer with moderate acid sensitivity.
   5160..5219    -  CDS            Gap43 (fragment): NEUM_RAT - Experimental evidence at protein level: Swiss-Prot protein existence level 1. This protein is associated with nerve growth. It is a major component of the motile 'growth cones' that form the tips of elongating axons. Plays a role in axonal and dendritic filopodia induction (By similarity). From Rattus norvegicus (Rat).
   5234..5267    -  protein_bind   lox2272: Cre-mediated recombination occurs in the 8-bp core sequence (GGATACTT). lox2272 sites are compatible with each other, but incompatible with loxP or loxN sites (Lee and Saito, 1988). Cre recombinase
   5268..5317    -  intron         β-globin intron (fragment): internally truncated intron from human β-globin
   5318..5351    -  protein_bind   loxP: Cre-mediated recombination occurs in the 8-bp core sequence (GCATACAT). Cre recombinase
   5361..5949    +  misc_feature   WPRE: woodchuck hepatitis virus posttranscriptional regulatory element
   6010..6131    +  LTR            3' LTR (ΔU3) (fragment): self-inactivating 3' long terminal repeat (LTR) from Moloney murine leukemia virus
   6132..6601    +  LTR            LTR: long terminal repeat from Moloney murine leukemia virus
   6667..6719    -  CDS            lacI (fragment): lac repressor; lacI; The lac repressor binds to the lac operator to inhibit transcription in E. coli. This inhibition can be relieved by adding lactose or isopropyl-β-D-thiogalactopyranoside (IPTG).
   6902..7490    -  rep_origin     ori: high-copy-number ColE1/pMB1/pBR322/pUC origin of replication
   7650..8510    -  CDS            AmpR: β-lactamase; bla; confers resistance to ampicillin, carbenicillin, and related antibiotics
   8511..8527    -  promoter       AmpR promoter (fragment): bla
