[The description below was written by a language model from this plasmid's Addgene catalogue record and pLannotate feature annotations shown in this document.]
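Description:
p186-RV-CAG-dio-mScarlet-T2A-mVenus is a gammaretroviral (MMLV-type) transfer vector for Cre-dependent expression of two fluorescent proteins in mammalian cells. It derives from the p185-RV-CAG-dio-mScarlet-T2A backbone, into which mVenus was cloned as a stand-in "target gene". It is propagated in E. coli through a high-copy ColE1/pUC origin with ampicillin selection. The catalogue lists about 8.6 kb, slightly more than the 8,527 nt sequenced record used for the annotation. The viral genome is transcribed from a hybrid CMV enhancer/promoter fused to a truncated 5' LTR. This is followed by a packaging signal and a truncated gag segment lacking its start codon, which together support encapsidation when packaging functions are supplied in trans. At the 3' end, a fragment of a U3-deleted self-inactivating LTR is annotated next to a further MMLV LTR segment.

The internal expression unit uses the CAG promoter (CMV enhancer, chicken β-actin promoter and chimeric intron) upstream of a double-inverted-orientation (DIO/FLEx) cassette. The coding region lies in antisense orientation between oppositely facing lox2272 and loxP pairs, so it is silent until Cre inverts it and then excises one site of each pair, locking it in the sense orientation. In sense, the annotated parts read as a Gap43 N-terminal fragment (commonly used as a membrane-targeting motif) fused to mScarlet-I, followed by Venus preceded by a c-Myc nuclear localization signal. The T2A peptide named in the construct title is not itself annotated, but an unannotated gap between the two coding regions could hold it. A downstream WPRE enhances transcript expression. The record describes the purpose as conditional expression of a target gene together with an mScarlet reporter, and the associated publication concerns the development of cortical somatostatin neurons.
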