Addgene plasmid #204740: p186-RV-CAG-dio-mScarlet-T2A-mVenus
Purpose: Conditional expression of target gene mVenus with fluorescent reporter mScarlet
Depositing lab: Lynette Lim. Depositing organization: Vlaams Instituut voor Biotechnologie (VIB, vzw). Publication: Cortical somatostatin long-range projection neurons and interneurons exhibit divergent developmental trajectories. Fisher J, Verhagen M, Long Z, Moissidis M, Yan Y, He C, Wang J, Micoli E, Alastruey CM, Moors R, Marin O, Mi D, Lim L. Neuron. 2023 Dec 7:S0896-6273(23)00887-5. doi: 10.1016/j.neuron.2023.11.013. PubMed 38086373.
Backbone
  Vector backbone: p185-RV-CAG-dio-mScarlet-T2A
  Total vector size (bp): 8609
  Modifications to backbone: addition of mVenus sequence
  Vector type: Retroviral
Growth in bacteria
  Bacterial resistance: Ampicillin, 100 μg/mL
  Growth temperature: 37°C
  Growth strain: NEB Stable
  Copy number: High Copy
Gene/Insert
  Gene/Insert name: mVenus
  Promoter: CAG
  Cloning method: Restriction Enzyme; 5′ cloning site XhoI (unknown if destroyed); 3′ cloning site PacI (unknown if destroyed)
  Sequencing primers: 5′ AGCGTTCGTACTGTTCCACC; 3′ ttacttgtacagctcgtccatgccg
Terms and licenses: Academic/Nonprofit Terms; Industry Terms: Not Available to Industry
How to cite: p186-RV-CAG-dio-mScarlet-T2A-mVenus was a gift from Lynette Lim (Addgene plasmid # 204740 ; http://n2t.net/addgene:204740 ; RRID:Addgene_204740)
